>Addgene plasmid #61537 | TetO-FUW-Lhx2 | addgene full sequence | sequence record 461447 | Addgene NGS Result
CGATGTACGGGCCAGATATACGCGTTGACATTGATTATTGACTAGTTATTAATAGTAATCAATTACGGGG
TCATTAGTTCATAGCCCATATATGGAGTTCCGCGTTACATAACTTACGGTAAATGGCCCGCCTGGCTGAC
CGCCCAACGACCCCCGCCCATTGACGTCAATAATGACGTATGTTCCCATAGTAACGCCAATAGGGACTTT
CCATTGACGTCAATGGGTGGAGTATTTACGGTAAACTGCCCACTTGGCAGTACATCAAGTGTATCATATG
CCAAGTACGCCCCCTATTGACGTCAATGACGGTAAATGGCCCGCCTGGCATTATGCCCAGTACATGACCT
TATGGGACTTTCCTACTTGGCAGTACATCTACGTATTAGTCATCGCTATTACCATGGTGATGCGGTTTTG
GCAGTACATCAATGGGCGTGGATAGCGGTTTGACTCACGGGGATTTCCAAGTCTCCACCCCATTGACGTC
AATGGGAGTTTGTTTTGGCACCAAAATCAACGGGACTTTCCAAAATGTCGTAACAACTCCGCCCCATTGA
CGCAAATGGGCGGTAGGCGTGTACGGTGGGAGGTCTATATAAGCAGCGCGTTTTGCCTGTACTGGGTCTC
TCTGGTTAGACCAGATCTGAGCCTGGGAGCTCTCTGGCTAACTAGGGAACCCACTGCTTAAGCCTCAATA
AAGCTTGCCTTGAGTGCTTCAAGTAGTGTGTGCCCGTCTGTTGTGTGACTCTGGTAACTAGAGATCCCTC
AGACCCTTTTAGTCAGTGTGGAAAATCTCTAGCAGTGGCGCCCGAACAGGGACTTGAAAGCGAAAGGGAA
ACCAGAGGAGCTCTCTCGACGCAGGACTCGGCTTGCTGAAGCGCGCACGGCAAGAGGCGAGGGGCGGCGA
CTGGTGAGTACGCCAAAAATTTTGACTAGCGGAGGCTAGAAGGAGAGAGATGGGTGCGAGAGCGTCAGTA
TTAAGCGGGGGAGAATTAGATCGCGATGGGAAAAAATTCGGTTAAGGCCAGGGGGAAAGAAAAAATATAA
ATTAAAACATATAGTATGGGCAAGCAGGGAGCTAGAACGATTCGCAGTTAATCCTGGCCTGTTAGAAACA
TCAGAAGGCTGTAGACAAATACTGGGACAGCTACAACCATCCCTTCAGACAGGATCAGAAGAACTTAGAT
CATTATATAATACAGTAGCAACCCTCTATTGTGTGCATCAAAGGATAGAGATAAAAGACACCAAGGAAGC
TTTAGACAAGATAGAGGAAGAGCAAAACAAAAGTAAGACCACCGCACAGCAAGCGGCCGCTGATCTTCAG
ACCTGGAGGAGGAGATATGAGGGACAATTGGAGAAGTGAATTATATAAATATAAAGTAGTAAAAATTGAA
CCATTAGGAGTAGCACCCACCAAGGCAAAGAGAAGAGTGGTGCAGAGAGAAAAAAGAGCAGTGGGAATAG
GAGCTTTGTTCCTTGGGTTCTTGGGAGCAGCAGGAAGCACTATGGGCGCAGCGTCAATGACGCTGACGGT
ACAGGCCAGACAATTATTGTCTGGTATAGTGCAGCAGCAGAACAATTTGCTGAGGGCTATTGAGGCGCAA
CAGCATCTGTTGCAACTCACAGTCTGGGGCATCAAGCAGCTCCAGGCAAGAATCCTGGCTGTGGAAAGAT
ACCTAAAGGATCAACAGCTCCTGGGGATTTGGGGTTGCTCTGGAAAACTCATTTGCACCACTGCTGTGCC
TTGGAATGCTAGTTGGAGTAATAAATCTCTGGAACAGATTTGGAATCACACGACCTGGATGGAGTGGGAC
AGAGAAATTAACAATTACACAAGCTTAATACACTCCTTAATTGAAGAATCGCAAAACCAGCAAGAAAAGA
ATGAACAAGAATTATTGGAATTAGATAAATGGGCAAGTTTGTGGAATTGGTTTAACATAACAAATTGGCT
GTGGTATATAAAATTATTCATAATGATAGTAGGAGGCTTGGTAGGTTTAAGAATAGTTTTTGCTGTACTT
TCTATAGTGAATAGAGTTAGGCAGGGATATTCACCATTATCGTTTCAGACCCACCTCCCAACCCCGAGGG
GACCCGACAGGCCCGAAGGAATAGAAGAAGAAGGTGGAGAGAGAGACAGAGACAGATCCATTCGATTAGT
GAACGGATCGGCACTGCGTGCGCCAATTCTGCAGACAAATGGCAGTATTCATCCACAATTTTAAAAGAAA
AGGGGGGATTGGGGGGTACAGTGCAGGGGAAAGAATAGTAGACATAATAGCAACAGACATACAAACTAAA
GAATTACAAAAACAAATTACAAAAATTCAAAATTTTCGGGTTTATTACAGGGACAGCAGAGATCCAGTTT
GGTTAGATCTCGAGTTTACCACTCCCTATCAGTGATAGAGAAAAGTGAAAGTCGAGTTTACCACTCCCTA
TCAGTGATAGAGAAAAGTGAAAGTCGAGTTTACCACTCCCTATCAGTGATAGAGAAAAGTGAAAGTCGAG
TTTACCACTCCCTATCAGTGATAGAGAAAAGTGAAAGTCGAGTTTACCACTCCCTATCAGTGATAGAGAA
AAGTGAAAGTCGAGTTTACCACTCCCTATCAGTGATAGAGAAAAGTGAAAGTCGAGTTTACCACTCCCTA
TCAGTGATAGAGAAAAGTGAAAGTCGAGCTCGGTACCCGGGTCGAGGTAGGCGTGTACGGTGGGAGGCCT
ATATAAGCAGAGCTCGTTTAGTGAACCGTCAGATCGCCTGGAGACGCCATCCACGCTGTTTTGACCTCCA
TAGAAGACACCGGGACCGATCCAGCCTCCGCGGCCCCGAATTCGCCACCATGCTGTTCCACAGTCTGTCG
GGCCCCGAGGTGCACGGGGTCATCGACGAGATGGACCGCAGGGCCAAGAGCGAGGCTCCGGCCATCAGCT
CCGCCATCGACCGCGGCGACACGGAGACGACCATGCCGTCCATCAGCAGTGACCGGGCAGCGTTGTGTGC
TGGCTGTGGGGGCAAGATCTCTGACCGCTACTACCTGCTGGCAGTAGACAAGCAATGGCACATGCGCTGC
CTCAAGTGCTGTGAATGCAAGCTCAACCTGGAGTCGGAACTCACCTGCTTCAGCAAGGATGGCAGCATCT
ACTGCAAAGAAGACTACTACAGGCGGTTCTCTGTGCAGCGCTGCGCCCGCTGCCACCTGGGCATCTCGGC
CTCAGAGATGGTGATGCGCGCTCGGGACTTGGTTTATCACCTCAACTGCTTCACATGCACAACGTGTAAC
AAGATGCTGACGACCGGCGACCATTTCGGCATGAAGGACAGCCTGGTCTATTGCCGCTTGCACTTCGAGG
CTCTGCTGCAGGGCGAATACCCAGCACACTTTAACCATGCCGACGTGGCAGCGGCGGCAGCCGCAGCCGC
AGCAGCTAAGAGTGCAGGATTGGGCTCAGCCGGGGCTAATCCGCTGGGTCTTCCCTACTACAACGGCGTG
GGCACTGTGCAAAAGGGGAGGCCGAGAAAGCGCAAGAGTCCAGGACCCGGGGCAGATCTGGCAGCTTACA
ACGCCGCGCTTAGCTGTAACGAGAACGATGCTGAACACCTGGATCGTGACCAGCCCTACCCCAGCAGCCA
AAAGACAAAGCGCATGCGCACCTCCTTCAAGCACCACCAGCTTCGGACAATGAAGTCTTACTTTGCCATT
AACCACAATCCCGATGCCAAGGACTTGAAGCAGCTTGCGCAAAAGACCGGCCTCACCAAGAGAGTCCTCC
AGGTCTGGTTTCAGAATGCCCGGGCCAAGTTCAGGCGCAACCTTTTACGGCAGGAAAACACGGGCGTGGA
CAAGACGTCAGATGCCACGCTGCAGACAGGGACGCCGTCAGGGCCCGCCTCGGAGCTGTCCAACGCCTCG
CTCAGCCCCTCCAGCACGCCTACAACCCTCACAGACTTGACTAGCCCCACCCTGCCGACTGTGACGTCAG
TCTTAACTTCTGTGCCTGGCAACCTGGAGGGCCACGAGCCCCACAGCCCTTCACAAACGACTCTTACCAA
CCTTTTCTAAGAATTCGATATCAAGCTTATCGATAATCAACCTCTGGATTACAAAATTTGTGAAAGATTG
ACTGGTATTCTTAACTATGTTGCTCCTTTTACGCTATGTGGATACGCTGCTTTAATGCCTTTGTATCATG
CTATTGCTTCCCGTATGGCTTTCATTTTCTCCTCCTTGTATAAATCCTGGTTGCTGTCTCTTTATGAGGA
GTTGTGGCCCGTTGTCAGGCAACGTGGCGTGGTGTGCACTGTGTTTGCTGACGCAACCCCCACTGGTTGG
GGCATTGCCACCACCTGTCAGCTCCTTTCCGGGACTTTCGCTTTCCCCCTCCCTATTGCCACGGCGGAAC
TCATCGCCGCCTGCCTTGCCCGCTGCTGGACAGGGGCTCGGCTGTTGGGCACTGACAATTCCGTGGTGTT
GTCGGGGAAATCATCGTCCTTTCCTTGGCTGCTCGCCTGTGTTGCCACCTGGATTCTGCGCGGGACGTCC
TTCTGCTACGTCCCTTCGGCCCTCAATCCAGCGGACCTTCCTTCCCGCGGCCTGCTGCCGGCTCTGCGGC
CTCTTCCGCGTCTTCGCCTTCGCCCTCAGACGAGTCGGATCTCCCTTTGGGCCGCCTCCCCGCATCGATA
CCGTCGACCTCGAGACCTAGAAAAACATGGAGCAATCACAAGTAGCAATACAGCAGCTACCAATGCTGAT
TGTGCCTGGCTAGAAGCACAAGAGGAGGAGGAGGTGGGTTTTCCAGTCACACCTCAGGTACCTTTAAGAC
CAATGACTTACAAGGCAGCTGTAGATCTTAGCCACTTTTTAAAAGAAAAGGGGGGACTGGAAGGGCTAAT
TCACTCCCAACGAAGACAAGATATCCTTGATCTGTGGATCTACCACACACAAGGCTACTTCCCTGATTGG
CAGAACTACACACCAGGGCCAGGGATCAGATATCCACTGACCTTTGGATGGTGCTACAAGCTAGTACCAG
TTGAGCAAGAGAAGGTAGAAGAAGCCAATGAAGGAGAGAACACCCGCTTGTTACACCCTGTGAGCCTGCA
TGGGATGGATGACCCGGAGAGAGAAGTATTAGAGTGGAGGTTTGACAGCCGCCTAGCATTTCATCACATG
GCCCGAGAGCTGCATCCGGACTGTACTGGGTCTCTCTGGTTAGACCAGATCTGAGCCTGGGAGCTCTCTG
GCTAACTAGGGAACCCACTGCTTAAGCCTCAATAAAGCTTGCCTTGAGTGCTTCAAGTAGTGTGTGCCCG
TCTGTTGTGTGACTCTGGTAACTAGAGATCCCTCAGACCCTTTTAGTCAGTGTGGAAAATCTCTAGCAGG
GCCCGTTTAAACCCGCTGATCAGCCTCGACTGTGCCTTCTAGTTGCCAGCCATCTGTTGTTTGCCCCTCC
CCCGTGCCTTCCTTGACCCTGGAAGGTGCCACTCCCACTGTCCTTTCCTAATAAAATGAGGAAATTGCAT
CGCATTGTCTGAGTAGGTGTCATTCTATTCTGGGGGGTGGGGTGGGGCAGGACAGCAAGGGGGAGGATTG
GGAAGACAATAGCAGGCATGCTGGGGATGCGGTGGGCTCTATGGCTTCTGAGGCGGAAAGAACCAGCTGG
GGCTCTAGGGGGTATCCCC
[124 nt withheld, positions 5690-5813]
C
[91 nt withheld, positions 5815-5905]
A
[49 nt withheld, positions 5907-5955]
CCTTTGACGTTGGAGTCCACGTTCTTT
[37 nt withheld, positions 5983-6019]
ACCCTATCTCGGTCTATTCTTTTGATTTATAAGGGATTTTGCCGATTTCGGCCTATTGGTTAAAAAATGA
GCTGATTTAACAAAAATTTAACGCGAATTAATTCTGTGGAATGTGTGTCAGTTAGGGTGTGGAAAGTCCC
CAGGCTCCCCAGCAGGCAGAAGTATGCAAAGCATGCATCTCAATTAGTCAGCAACCAGGTGTGGAAAGTC
CCCAGGCTCCCCAGCAGGCAGAAGTATGCAAAGCATGCATCTCAATTAGTCAGCAACCATAGTCCCGCCC
CTAACTCCGCCCATCCCGCCCCTAACTCCGCCCAGTTCCGCCCATTCTCCGCCCCATGGCTGACTAATTT
TTTTTATTTATGCAGAGGCCGAGGCCGCCTCTGCCTCTGAGCTATTCCAGAAGTAGTGAGGAGGCTTTTT
TGGAGGCCTAGGCTTTTGCAAAAAGCTCCCGGGAGCTTGTATATCCATTTTCGGATCTGATCAGCACGTG
TTGACAATTAATCATCGGCATAGTATATCGGCATAGTATAATACGACAAGGTGAGGAACTAAACCATGGC
CAAGTTGACCAGTGCCGTTCCGGTGCTCACCGCGCGCGACGTCGCCGGAGCGGTCGAGTTCTGGACCGAC
CGGCTCGGGTTCTCCCGGGACTTCGTGGAGGACGACTTCGCCGGTGTGGTCCGGGACGACGTGACCCTGT
TCATCAGCGCGGTCCAGGACCAGGTGGTGCCGGACAACACCCTGGCCTGGGTGTGGGTGCGCGGCCTGGA
CGAGCTGTACGCCGAGTGGTCGGAGGTCGTGTCCACGAACTTCCGGGACGCCTCCGGGCCGGCCATGACC
GAGATCGGCGAGCAGCCGTGGGGGCGGGAGTTCGCCCTGCGCGACCCGGCCGGCAACTGCGTGCACTTCG
TGGCCGAGGAGCAGGACTGACACGTGCTACGAGATTTCGATTCCACCGCCGCCTTCTATGAAAGGTTGGG
CTTCGGAATCGTTTTCCGGGACGCCGGCTGGATGATCCTCCAGCGCGGGGATCTCATGCTGGAGTTCTTC
GCCCACCCCAACTTGTTTATTGCAGCTTATAATGGTTACAAATAAAGCAATAGCATCACAAATTTCACAA
ATAAAGCATTTTTTTCACTGCATTCTAGTTGTGGTTTGTCCAAACTCATCAATGTATCTTATCATGTCTG
TATACCGTCGACCTCTAGCTAGAGCTTGGCGTAATCATGGTCATAGCTGTTTCCTGTGTGAAATTGTTAT
CCGCTCACAATTCCACACAACATACGAGCCGGAAGCATAAAGTGTAAAGCCTGGGGTGCCTAATGAGTGA
GCTAACTCACATTAATTGCGTTGCGCTCACTGCCCGCTTTCCAGTCGGGAAACCTGTCGTGCCAGCTGCA
TTAATGAATCGGCCAACGCGCGGGGAGAGGCGGTTTGCGTATTGGGCGCTCTTCCGCTTCCTCGCTCACT
GACTCGCTGCGCTCGGTCGTTCGGCTGCGGCGAGCGGTATCAGCTCACTCAAAGGCGGTAATACGGTTAT
CCACAGAATCAGGGGATAACGCAGGAAAGAACATGTGAGCAAAAGGCCAGCAAAAGGCCAGGAACCGTAA
AAAGGCCGCGTTGCTGGCGTTTTTCCATAGGCTCCGCCCCCCTGACGAGCATCACAAAAATCGACGCTCA
AGTCAGAGGTGGCGAAACCCGACAGGACTATAAAGATACCAGGCGTTTCCCCCTGGAAGCTCCCTCGTGC
GCTCTCCTGTTCCGACCCTGCCGCTTACCGGATACCTGTCCGCCTTTCTCCCTTCGGGAAGCGTGGCGCT
TTCTCATAGCTCACGCTGTAGGTATCTCAGTTCGGTGTAGGTCGTTCGCTCCAAGCTGGGCTGTGTGCAC
GAACCCCCCGTTCAGCCCGACCGCTGCGCCTTATCCGGTAACTATCGTCTTGAGTCCAACCCGGTAAGAC
ACGACTTATCGCCACTGGCAGCAGCCACTGGTAACAGGATTAGCAGAGCGAGGTATGTAGGCGGTGCTAC
AGAGTTCTTGAAGTGGTGGCCTAACTACGGCTACACTAGAAGAACAGTATTTGGTATCTGCGCTCTGCTG
AAGCCAGTTACCTTCGGAAAAAGAGTTGGTAGCTCTTGATCCGGCAAACAAACCACCGCTGGTAGCGGTG
GTTTTTTTGTTTGCAAGCAGCAGATTACGCGCAGAAAAAAAGGATCTCAAGAAGATCCTTTGATCTTTTC
TACGGGGTCTGACGCTCAGTGGAACGAAAACTCACGTTAAGGGATTTTGGTCATGAGATTATCAAAAAGG
ATCTTCACCTAGATCCTTTTAAATTAAAAATGAAGTTTTAAATCAATCTAAAGTATATATGAGTAAACTT
GGTCTGACAGTTACCAATGCTTAATCAGTGAGGCACCTATCTCAGCGATCTGTCTATTTCGTTCATCCAT
AGTTGCCTGACTCCCCGTCGTGTAGATAACTACGATACGGGAGGGCTTACCATCTGGCCCCAGTGCTGCA
ATGATACCGCGAGACCCACGCTCACCGGCTCCAGATTTATCAGCAATAAACCAGCCAGCCGGAAGGGCCG
AGCGCAGAAGTGGTCCTGCAACTTTATCCGCCTCCATCCAGTCTATTAATTGTTGCCGGGAAGCTAGAGT
AAGTAGTTCGCCAGTTAATAGTTTGCGCAACGTTGTTGCCATTGCTACAGGCATCGTGGTGTCACGCTCG
TCGTTTGGTATGGCTTCATTCAGCTCCGGTTCCCAACGATCAAGGCGAGTTACATGATCCCCCATGTTGT
GCAAAAAAGCGGTTAGCTCCTTCGGTCCTCCGATCGTTGTCAGAAGTAAGTTGGCCGCAGTGTTATCACT
CATGGTTATGGCAGCACTGCATAATTCTCTTACTGTCATGCCATCCGTAAGATGCTTTTCTGTGACTGGT
GAGTACTCAACCAAGTCATTCTGAGAATAGTGTATGCGGCGACCGAGTTGCTCTTGCCCGGCGTCAATAC
GGGATAATACCGCGCCACATAGCAGAACTTTAAAAGTGCTCATCATTGGAAAACGTTCTTCGGGGCGAAA
ACTCTCAAGGATCTTACCGCTGTTGAGATCCAGTTCGATGTAACCCACTCGTGCACCCAACTGATCTTCA
GCATCTTTTACTTTCACCAGCGTTTCTGGGTGAGCAAAAACAGGAAGGCAAAATGCCGCAAAAAAGGGAA
TAAGGGCGACACGGAAATGTTGAATACTCATACTCTTCCTTTTTCAATATTATTGAAGCATTTATCAGGG
TTATTGTCTCATGAGCGGATACATATTTGAATGTATTTAGAAAAATAAACAAATAGGGGTTCCGCGCACA
TTTCCCCGAAAAGTGCCACCTGACGTCGACGGATCGGGAGATCTCCCGATCCCCTATGGTGCACTCTCAG
TACAATCTGCTCTGATGCCGCATAGTTAAGCCAGTATCTGCTCCCTGCTTGTGTGTTGGAGGTCGCTGAG
TAGTGCGCGAGCAAAATTTAAGCTACAACAAGGCAAGGCTTGACCGACAATTGCATGAAGAATCTGCTTA
GGGTTAGGCGTTTTGCGCTGCTTCG
Features (pLannotate 1.2.2; 32 found; start..end, strand, type, name):
     27..406     +  enhancer       CMV enhancer: human cytomegalovirus immediate early enhancer
    407..606     +  promoter       CMV promoter: human cytomegalovirus (CMV) immediate early promoter
    624..804     +  LTR            5' LTR (truncated): truncated 5' long terminal repeat (LTR) from HIV-1
    851..976     +  misc_feature   HIV-1 Ψ: packaging signal of human immunodeficiency virus type 1
    960..1323    +  CDS            HIV-1 gag (fragment): gag protein from human immunodeficiency virus 1; gag
   1469..1702    +  misc_feature   RRE: The Rev response element (RRE) of HIV-1 allows for Rev-dependent mRNA export from the nucleus to the cytoplasm.
   2079..2179    +  CDS            Rev (fragment): human immunodeficiency virus 1 (HIV-1) Rev protein; rev; enhances nuclear export of unspliced and incompletely spliced viral mRNAs
   2229..2346    +  misc_feature   cPPT/CTS: central polypurine tract and central termination sequence of HIV-1
   2403..2673    +  protein_bind   tetracycline response element: contains seven copies of the tetracycline operator tetO tetracycline repressor TetR
   2684..2701    +  misc_feature   MCS (fragment): pUC18/19 multiple cloning site
   2706..2744    +  promoter       minimal CMV promoter: human cytomegalovirus (CMV) immediate early promoter
   2850..4067    +  CDS            Lhx2: LHX2_MOUSE - Experimental evidence at protein level: Swiss-Prot protein existence level 1. Acts as a transcriptional activator. Stimulates the promoter of the alpha-glycoprotein gene. Transcriptional regulatory protein involved in the control of cell differentiation in developing lymphoid and neural cell types. From Mus musculus (Mouse).
   4071..4095    +  misc_feature   MCS (fragment): pBluescript multiple cloning site
   4095..4683    +  misc_feature   WPRE: woodchuck hepatitis virus posttranscriptional regulatory element
   4620..5201    +  CDS            nef (fragment): NEF_HV1H2 - Experimental evidence at protein level: Swiss-Prot protein existence level 1. Extracellular Nef protein targets CD4(+) T-lymphocytes for apoptosis by interacting with CXCR4 surface receptors. From Human immunodeficiency virus type 1 group M subtype B (isolate HXB2) (HIV-1).
   5208..5388    +  LTR            5' LTR (truncated): truncated 5' long terminal repeat (LTR) from HIV-1
   5420..5644    +  polyA_signal   bGH poly(A) signal: bovine growth hormone polyadenylation signal
   5648..5669    +  promoter       SV40 promoter (fragment): SV40 enhancer and early promoter
   5690..6118    +  rep_origin     f1 ori (sequence partly withheld): f1 bacteriophage origin of replication; arrow indicates direction of (+) strand synthesis
   6132..6461    +  promoter       SV40 promoter: SV40 enhancer and early promoter
   6509..6556    +  promoter       EM7 promoter: synthetic bacterial promoter&nbsp
   6575..6949    +  CDS            BleoR: antibiotic-binding protein; Sh ble from Streptoalloteichus hindustanus; confers resistance to bleomycin, phleomycin, and Zeocin™
   6959..7084    +  CDS            ble (fragment): BLE_KLEPN - Experimental evidence at protein level: Swiss-Prot protein existence level 1. Binding protein with a strong affinity to the bleomycin family of antibiotics. Binds to CL990; an antimitotic-antibiotic compound. From Klebsiella pneumoniae.
   7079..7200    +  polyA_signal   SV40 poly(A) signal: SV40 polyadenylation signal
   7273..7289    -  protein_bind   lac operator: The lac repressor binds to the lac operator to inhibit transcription in E. coli. This inhibition can be relieved by adding lactose or isopropyl-β-D-thiogalactopyranoside (IPTG). lac repressor encoded by lacI
   7297..7327    -  promoter       lac promoter: promoter for the E. coli lac operon
   7342..7363    -  protein_bind   CAP binding site: CAP binding activates transcription in the presence of cAMP. E. coli catabolite activator protein
   7376..7468    -  CDS            lacI (fragment): lac repressor; lacI; The lac repressor binds to the lac operator to inhibit transcription in E. coli. This inhibition can be relieved by adding lactose or isopropyl-β-D-thiogalactopyranoside (IPTG).
   7651..8239    -  rep_origin     ori: high-copy-number ColE1/pMB1/pBR322/pUC origin of replication
   8410..9270    -  CDS            AmpR: β-lactamase; bla; confers resistance to ampicillin, carbenicillin, and related antibiotics
   9271..9375    -  promoter       AmpR promoter: bla
   9434..9486    -  misc_feature   bom (fragment): basis of mobility region from pBR322
