[The description below was written by a language model from this plasmid's Addgene catalogue record and pLannotate feature annotations shown in this document.]
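Description:
TetO-FUW-Lhx2 is a lentiviral transfer plasmid of about 9.6 kb, built on the TetO-FUW backbone, for doxycycline-regulated expression of mouse Lhx2 in mammalian cells. It is propagated in E. coli using a high-copy ColE1/pUC-type origin and ampicillin selection through the β-lactamase gene. The record names a recombination-deficient strain as host, which is usual for plasmids carrying repeated LTR sequences. The backbone also contains an f1 origin and a BleoR cassette preceded by both SV40 and EM7 promoters, which could in principle confer Zeocin resistance. This cassette lies outside the LTR-flanked region, so it would not be carried into transduced cells.

The viral portion begins with a CMV enhancer/promoter fused to a truncated HIV-1 5' LTR, an arrangement that drives genomic RNA synthesis in packaging cells. It is followed by the Ψ packaging signal with a partial gag sequence, the Rev response element for nuclear export of the unspliced RNA, and the cPPT/CTS that aids nuclear import. The expression cassette consists of a tetracycline response element with seven tetO copies joined to a minimal CMV promoter. This drives the roughly 1.2 kb Lhx2 coding sequence, which was cloned into EcoRI sites with no tag or reporter annotated. A WPRE downstream enhances transcript stability and expression, followed by a truncated 3' LTR and a bGH polyadenylation signal.

Because the promoter is TRE-based, expression requires a tetracycline transactivator such as rtTA supplied separately, along with packaging and envelope functions in trans. Lhx2 is a LIM-homeodomain transcriptional regulator involved in lymphoid and neural differentiation. The associated publication used the construct in work on direct conversion of adult mouse liver cells and B lymphocytes into neural stem cells.
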