Addgene plasmid #61537: TetO-FUW-Lhx2
Purpose: Expresses Lhx2 in mammalian cells
Depositing lab: Rudolf Jaenisch. Depositing organization: Whitehead Institute for Biomedical Research. Publication: Direct Lineage Conversion of Adult Mouse Liver Cells and B Lymphocytes to Neural Stem Cells. Cassady JP, D'Alessio AC, Sarkar S, Dani VS, Fan ZP, Ganz K, Roessler R, Sur M, Young RA, Jaenisch R. Stem Cell Reports. 2014 Nov 6. pii: S2213-6711(14)00307-5. doi: 10.1016/j.stemcr.2014.10.001. PubMed 25454632.
Backbone
  Vector backbone: TetO-FUW
  Backbone size w/o insert (bp): 8376
  Total vector size (bp): 9609
  Vector type: Mammalian Expression, Lentiviral
Growth in bacteria
  Bacterial resistance: Ampicillin, 100 μg/mL
  Growth temperature: 37°C
  Growth strain: Stbl3
  Copy number: High Copy
Gene/Insert
  Gene/Insert name: Lhx2
  Species: M. musculus (mouse)
  Insert size (bp): 1233
  Entrez Gene: Lhx2 (a.k.a. LH2A, Lh-2, Lim2, ap, apterous)
  Cloning method: Restriction Enzyme; 5′ cloning site EcoRI (not destroyed); 3′ cloning site EcoRI (not destroyed)
  Sequencing primers: 5′ AAGACCACCGCACAGCAAGC; 3′ TTCCGCCGTGGCAATAGGGA
Terms and licenses: Academic/Nonprofit Terms; Industry Terms: Not Available to Industry
How to cite: TetO-FUW-Lhx2 was a gift from Rudolf Jaenisch (Addgene plasmid # 61537 ; http://n2t.net/addgene:61537 ; RRID:Addgene_61537)
