>Addgene plasmid #61537 | TetO-FUW-Lhx2 | addgene partial sequence | sequence record 102419 | WPRE-R 5'-CATAGCGTAAAAGGAGCAACA-3'
TTTTGTAATCCAGAGGTTGATTATCGATAAGCTTGATATCGAATTCTTAGAAAAGGTTGGTAAGAGTCGT
TTGTGAAGGGCTGTGGGGCTCGTGGCCCTCCAGGTTGCCAGGCACAGAAGTTAAGACTGACGTCACAGTC
GGCAGGGTGGGGCTAGTCAAGTCTGTGAGGGTTGTAGGCGTGCTGGAGGGGCTGAGCGAGGCGTTGGACA
GCTCCGAGGCGGGCCCTGACGGCGTCCCTGTCTGCAGCGTGGCATCTGACGTCTTGTCCACGCCCGTGTT
TTCCTGCCGTAAAAGGTTGCGCCTGAACTTGGCCCGGGCATTCTGAAACCAGACCTGGAGGACTCTCTTG
GTGAGGCCGGTCTTTTGCGCAAGCTGCTTCAAGTCCTTGGCATCGGGATTGTGGTTAATGGCAAAGTAAG
ACTTCATTGTCCGAAGCTGGTGGTGCTTGAAGGAGGTGCGCATGCGCTTTGTCTTTTGGCTGCTGGGGTA
GGGCTGGTCACGATCCAGGTGTTCAGCATCGTTCTCGTTACAGCTAAGCGCGGCGTTGTAAGCTGCCAGA
TCTGCCCCGGGTCCTGGACTCTTG
