>Addgene plasmid #61537 | TetO-FUW-Lhx2 | addgene partial sequence | sequence record 102422 | LNCX 5'-AGCTCGTTTAGTGAACCGTCAGATC-3'
TTTTGACCTCCATAGAAGACACCGGGACCGATCCAGCCTCCGCGGCCCCGAATTCGCCACCATGCTGTTC
CACAGTCTGTCGGGCCCCGAGGTGCACGGGGTCATCGACGAGATGGACCGCAGGGCCAAGAGCGAGGCTC
CGGCCATCAGCTCCGCCATCGACCGCGGCGACACGGAGACGACCATGCCGTCCATCAGCAGTGACCGGGC
AGCGTTGTGTGCTGGCTGTGGGGGCAAGATCTCTGACCGCTACTACCTGCTGGCAGTAGACAAGCAATGG
CACATGCGCTGCCTCAAGTGCTGTGAATGCAAGCTCAACCTGGAGTCGGAACTCACCTGCTTCAGCAAGG
ATGGCAGCATCTACTGCAAAGAAGACTACTACAGGCGGTTCTCTGTGCAGCGCTGCGCCCGCTGCCACCT
GGGCATCTCGGCCTCAGAGATGGTGATGCGCGCTCGGGACTTGGTTTATCACCTCAACTGCTTCACATGC
ACAACGTGTAACAAGATGCTGACGACCGGGGACCATTTCGGCATGAAGGACAGCCTGGTCTATTGCCGCT
TGCACTTCGAGGCTCTGCT
